Addgene plasmid #112715: pcDNA3-bio-myc-mCE 2-210
Purpose: Expresses N-terminally bio-myc-tagged mouse CE/Rngtt 2-210 in mammalian cells
Depositing lab: Daniel Schoenberg. Publication: RNA-binding proteins and heat-shock protein 90 are constituents of the cytoplasmic capping enzyme interactome. Trotman JB, Agana BA, Giltmier AJ, Wysocki VH, Schoenberg DR. J Biol Chem. 2018 Oct 26;293(43):16596-16607. doi: 10.1074/jbc.RA118.004973. Epub 2018 Aug 30. PubMed 30166341.
Backbone
  Vector backbone: pcDNA3
  Backbone manufacturer: Invitrogen
  Backbone size w/o insert (bp): 5446
  Total vector size (bp): 6409
  Vector type: Mammalian Expression
  Selectable markers: Neomycin (select with G418)
Growth in bacteria
  Bacterial resistance: Ampicillin, 100 μg/mL
  Growth temperature: 37°C
  Growth strain: DH5alpha
  Copy number: High Copy
Gene/Insert
  Gene/Insert name: Rngtt (alt names: CE, mCE; Capping enzyme; RNA guanylyltransferase and 5'-phosphatase)
  Species: M. musculus (mouse)
  Insert size (bp): 969
  Mutation: Silent mutation at Arg 132 (CGT to CGC), deleted amino acids 211-597 (guanylyltransferase domain)
  Entrez Gene: Rngtt (a.k.a. AU020997, HCE, MCE1)
  Promoter: CMV
  Tag / fusion protein: biotinylation signal peptide (Tagwerker et al. 2006 Mol Cell Proteomics, 10.1074/mcp.M500368-MCP200) (N terminal on insert); myc tag (N terminal on insert)
  Cloning method: Restriction Enzyme; 5′ cloning site HindIII (not destroyed); 3′ cloning site ApaI (not destroyed)
  Sequencing primers: 5′ CMV-F (CGCAAATGGGCGGTAGGCGTG); 3′ SP6 promoter (ATTTAGGTGACACTATAG)
Resource information
  A portion of this plasmid was derived from a plasmid made by: Source of Rngtt sequence: pCR21-mCE, provided by Aaron Shatkin, Rutgers University.
Terms and licenses: Academic/Nonprofit Terms; Industry Terms: Not Available to Industry
Depositor comments: This plasmid encodes the triphosphatase domain of RNGTT.
How to cite: pcDNA3-bio-myc-mCE 2-210 was a gift from Daniel Schoenberg (Addgene plasmid # 112715 ; http://n2t.net/addgene:112715 ; RRID:Addgene_112715)
