[The description below was written by a language model from this plasmid's Addgene catalogue record and pLannotate feature annotations shown in this document.]
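Description:
pcDNA3-bio-myc-mCE 2-210 is a mammalian expression plasmid built on the Invitrogen pcDNA3 backbone, about 6.4 kb in total according to the catalogue. It is maintained in E. coli as a high-copy plasmid under ampicillin selection. An SV40 promoter-driven neomycin phosphotransferase cassette with an SV40 poly(A) signal allows G418 selection of stably transfected mammalian cells. The available feature table comes from a partial sequencing result of 5,130 nt, shorter than the stated plasmid size. Only a fragment of AmpR and a fragment of the bom region are annotated, and no bacterial replication origin appears in it, presumably because that region was not assembled. An f1 origin is also annotated.

The payload is a truncated mouse Rngtt (mRNA capping enzyme, mCE) coding sequence covering residues 2–210, cloned between HindIII and ApaI. Amino acids 211–597, the guanylyltransferase domain, are deleted, so the encoded protein retains only the N-terminal RNA 5'-triphosphatase domain. A silent codon change at Arg132 is also recorded. Expression is driven by the CMV immediate early enhancer/promoter and terminated by the bGH polyadenylation signal, with T7 and SP6 promoters flanking the insert. Upstream of Rngtt sits a biotinylation signal peptide, annotated as a fragment of the Propionibacterium freudenreichii biotin carboxyl carrier subunit, followed by a myc epitope tag listed in the catalogue. The biotin acceptor sequence is a substrate for in vivo biotinylation, permitting streptavidin-based capture, while myc supports immunodetection. The associated work concerns the cytoplasmic capping enzyme interactome, so the construct fits domain-mapping pulldown experiments on capping enzyme binding partners.
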