Features (pLannotate 1.2.2; 20 found; start..end, strand, type, name):
     27..406     +  enhancer       CMV enhancer: human cytomegalovirus immediate early enhancer
    407..610     +  promoter       CMV promoter: human cytomegalovirus (CMV) immediate early promoter
    606..639     +  LTR            5' LTR (truncated) (fragment): truncated 5' long terminal repeat (LTR) from HIV-1
    655..673     +  promoter       T7 promoter: promoter for bacteriophage T7 RNA polymerase
    732..959     +  CDS            BCCP_PROFR (fragment): Experimental evidence at protein level: Swiss-Prot protein existence level 1. The biotinyl 1.3S subunit serves as a carboxyl carrier between the substrate-binding sites on the 12S and 5S subunits. From Propionibacterium freudenreichii subsp. shermanii.
   1026..1652    +  CDS            Rngtt (fragment): MCE1_MOUSE - Also known as Cap1a. Experimental evidence at protein level: Swiss-Prot protein existence level 1. Bifunctional mRNA-capping enzyme exhibiting RNA 5'- triphosphatase activity in the N-terminal part and mRNA guanylyltransferase activity in the C-terminal part. Catalyzes the first two steps of cap formation: by removing the gamma-phosphate from the 5'-triphosphate end of nascent mRNA to yield a diphosphate end, and by transferring the gmp moiety of GTP to the 5'-diphosphate terminus. From Mus musculus (Mouse).
   1665..1683    -  promoter       SP6 promoter: promoter for bacteriophage SP6 RNA polymerase
   1709..1933    +  polyA_signal   bGH poly(A) signal: bovine growth hormone polyadenylation signal
   1937..1958    +  promoter       SV40 promoter (fragment): SV40 enhancer and early promoter
   1979..2407    +  rep_origin     f1 ori (sequence partly withheld): f1 bacteriophage origin of replication; arrow indicates direction of (+) strand synthesis
   2421..2750    +  promoter       SV40 promoter: SV40 enhancer and early promoter
   2817..3608    +  CDS            neo: KKA2_KLEPN - Also known as kan, nptII. Experimental evidence at protein level: Swiss-Prot protein existence level 1. Resistance to kanamycin, neomycin, paromomycin, ribostamycin, butirosin and gentamicin B. From Klebsiella pneumoniae.
   3632..3790    +  CDS            ble (fragment): BLE_KLEPN - Experimental evidence at protein level: Swiss-Prot protein existence level 1. Binding protein with a strong affinity to the bleomycin family of antibiotics. Binds to CL990; an antimitotic-antibiotic compound. From Klebsiella pneumoniae.
   3785..3906    +  polyA_signal   SV40 poly(A) signal: SV40 polyadenylation signal
   3979..3995    -  protein_bind   lac operator: The lac repressor binds to the lac operator to inhibit transcription in E. coli. This inhibition can be relieved by adding lactose or isopropyl-β-D-thiogalactopyranoside (IPTG). lac repressor encoded by lacI
   4003..4033    -  promoter       lac promoter: promoter for the E. coli lac operon
   4048..4069    -  protein_bind   CAP binding site: CAP binding activates transcription in the presence of cAMP. E. coli catabolite activator protein
   4081..4786    -  CDS            AmpR (fragment): β-lactamase; bla; confers resistance to ampicillin, carbenicillin, and related antibiotics
   4787..4891    -  promoter       AmpR promoter: bla
   4950..5002    -  misc_feature   bom (fragment): basis of mobility region from pBR322
>Addgene plasmid #112715 | pcDNA3-bio-myc-mCE 2-210 | addgene full sequence | sequence record 217167 | Addgene Partial NGS Result
CGATGTACGGGCCAGATATACGCGTTGACATTGATTATTGACTAGTTATTAATAGTAATCAATTACGGGG
TCATTAGTTCATAGCCCATATATGGAGTTCCGCGTTACATAACTTACGGTAAATGGCCCGCCTGGCTGAC
CGCCCAACGACCCCCGCCCATTGACGTCAATAATGACGTATGTTCCCATAGTAACGCCAATAGGGACTTT
CCATTGACGTCAATGGGTGGAGTATTTACGGTAAACTGCCCACTTGGCAGTACATCAAGTGTATCATATG
CCAAGTACGCCCCCTATTGACGTCAATGACGGTAAATGGCCCGCCTGGCATTATGCCCAGTACATGACCT
TATGGGACTTTCCTACTTGGCAGTACATCTACGTATTAGTCATCGCTATTACCATGGTGATGCGGTTTTG
GCAGTACATCAATGGGCGTGGATAGCGGTTTGACTCACGGGGATTTCCAAGTCTCCACCCCATTGACGTC
AATGGGAGTTTGTTTTGGCACCAAAATCAACGGGACTTTCCAAAATGTCGTAACAACTCCGCCCCATTGA
CGCAAATGGGCGGTAGGCGTGTACGGTGGGAGGTCTATATAAGCAGAGCTCTCTGGCTAACTAGAGAACC
CACTGCTTACTGGCTTATCGAAATTAATACGACTCACTATAGGGAGACCCAAGCTTGGCACCATGGAGTT
AAAAACCGCCGCACTAGCTCAACATGACGAGGCTGCTGGAAAGGCCGGTGAAGGTGAAATCCCTGCCCCT
CTTGCTGGTACCGTTTCTAAGATACTGGTAAAAGAAGGTGACACTGTTAAAGCTGGTCAAACAGTTCTGG
TGCTGGAGGCTATGAAAATGGAGACAGAAATTAACGCTCCTACTGACGGAAAAGTTGAAAAGGTGTTAGT
TAAGGAAAGAGATGCTGTTCAAGGTGGTCAAGGTCTAATCAAGATCGGCGTTGGCACCATGGCATCAATG
CAGAAGCTGATCTCAGAGGAGGACCTGCTTATGGCCATGGAGGCCGCTTACAACAAGATCCCGCCGCGGT
GGCTGAACTGTCCGCGGCGCGGTCAGCCGGTGGCAGGAAGATTCTTACCTCTGAAGACGATGCTGGGGCC
AAGATATGATAGTCAAGTTGCTGAAGAAAACCGGTTCCATCCCAGTATGCTCTCAAATTATCTAAAGAGC
CTGAAGGTTAAAATGAGCTTGTTGGTGGATCTGACAAATACTTCAAGGTTCTATGACAGAAATGACATAG
AAAAAGAAGGAATCAAGTATATCAAACTTCAGTGTAAAGGACATGGCGAATGCCCCACCACTGAGAATAC
TGAGACATTCATTCGCCTGTGTGAGAGGTTTAATGAAAGAAGCCCACCTGAACTTATAGGTGTTCACTGC
ACCCATGGCTTCAACCGCACTGGTTTCCTTATATGTGCCTTTTTGGTGGAAAAAATGGATTGGAGTATTG
AAGCAGCAGTTGCTACATTTGCCCAAGCCAGACCACCAGGAATCTACAAGGGTGATTATTTGAAGGAACT
TTTTCGTCGCTATGGAGATATAGAAGAAGCACCACCACCACCTGTATTGCCAGATTGGTGTTTTGAAGAT
GAGGATGAAGAAGATGAGGATGAAGATGGAAAAAAGGACTCATGAGGGCCCTATTCTATAGTGTCACCTA
AATGCTAGAGCTCGCTGATCAGCCTCGACTGTGCCTTCTAGTTGCCAGCCATCTGTTGTTTGCCCCTCCC
CCGTGCCTTCCTTGACCCTGGAAGGTGCCACTCCCACTGTCCTTTCCTAATAAAATGAGGAAATTGCATC
GCATTGTCTGAGTAGGTGTCATTCTATTCTGGGGGGTGGGGTGGGGCAGGACAGCAAGGGGGAGGATTGG
GAAGACAATAGCAGGCATGCTGGGGATGCGGTGGGCTCTATGGCTTCTGAGGCGGAAAGAACCAGCTGGG
GCTCTAGGGGGTATCCCC
[124 nt withheld, positions 1979-2102]
C
[91 nt withheld, positions 2104-2194]
A
[49 nt withheld, positions 2196-2244]
CCTTTGACGTTGGAGTCCACGTTCTTT
[37 nt withheld, positions 2272-2308]
ACCCTATCTCGGTCTATTCTTTTGATTTATAAGGGATTTTGCCGATTTCGGCCTATTGGTTAAAAAATGA
GCTGATTTAACAAAAATTTAACGCGAATTAATTCTGTGGAATGTGTGTCAGTTAGGGTGTGGAAAGTCCC
CAGGCTCCCCAGCAGGCAGAAGTATGCAAAGCATGCATCTCAATTAGTCAGCAACCAGGTGTGGAAAGTC
CCCAGGCTCCCCAGCAGGCAGAAGTATGCAAAGCATGCATCTCAATTAGTCAGCAACCATAGTCCCGCCC
CTAACTCCGCCCATCCCGCCCCTAACTCCGCCCAGTTCCGCCCATTCTCCGCCCCATGGCTGACTAATTT
TTTTTATTTATGCAGAGGCCGAGGCCGCCTCTGCCTCTGAGCTATTCCAGAAGTAGTGAGGAGGCTTTTT
TGGAGGCCTAGGCTTTTGCAAAAAGCTCCCGGGAGCTTGTATATCCATTTTCGGATCTGATCAAGAGACA
GGATGAGGATCGTTTCGCATGATTGAACAAGATGGATTGCACGCAGGTTCTCCGGCCGCTTGGGTGGAGA
GGCTATTCGGCTATGACTGGGCACAACAGACAATCGGCTGCTCTGATGCCGCCGTGTTCCGGCTGTCAGC
GCAGGGGCGCCCGGTTCTTTTTGTCAAGACCGACCTGTCCGGTGCCCTGAATGAACTGCAGGACGAGGCA
GCGCGGCTATCGTGGCTGGCCACGACGGGCGTTCCTTGCGCAGCTGTGCTCGACGTTGTCACTGAAGCGG
GAAGGGACTGGCTGCTATTGGGCGAAGTGCCGGGGCAGGATCTCCTGTCATCTCACCTTGCTCCTGCCGA
GAAAGTATCCATCATGGCTGATGCAATGCGGCGGCTGCATACGCTTGATCCGGCTACCTGCCCATTCGAC
CACCAAGCGAAACATCGCATCGAGCGAGCACGTACTCGGATGGAAGCCGGTCTTGTCGATCAGGATGATC
TGGACGAAGAGCATCAGGGGCTCGCGCCAGCCGAACTGTTCGCCAGGCTCAAGGCGCGCATGCCCGACGG
CGAGGATCTCGTCGTGACCCATGGCGATGCCTGCTTGCCGAATATCATGGTGGAAAATGGCCGCTTTTCT
GGATTCATCGACTGTGGCCGGCTGGGTGTGGCGGACCGCTATCAGGACATAGCGTTGGCTACCCGTGATA
TTGCTGAAGAGCTTGGCGGCGAATGGGCTGACCGCTTCCTCGTGCTTTACGGTATCGCCGCTCCCGATTC
GCAGCGCATCGCCTTCTATCGCCTTCTTGACGAGTTCTTCTGAGCGGGACTCTGGGGTTCGAAATGACCG
ACCAAGCGACGCCCAACCTGCCATCACGAGATTTCGATTCCACCGCCGCCTTCTATGAAAGGTTGGGCTT
CGGAATCGTTTTCCGGGACGCCGGCTGGATGATCCTCCAGCGCGGGGATCTCATGCTGGAGTTCTTCGCC
CACCCCAACTTGTTTATTGCAGCTTATAATGGTTACAAATAAAGCAATAGCATCACAAATTTCACAAATA
AAGCATTTTTTTCACTGCATTCTAGTTGTGGTTTGTCCAAACTCATCAATGTATCTTATCATGTCTGTAT
ACCGTCGACCTCTAGCTAGAGCTTGGCGTAATCATGGTCATAGCTGTTTCCTGTGTGAAATTGTTATCCG
CTCACAATTCCACACAACATACGAGCCGGAAGCATAAAGTGTAAAGCCTGGGGTGCCTAATGAGTGAGCT
AACTCACATTAATTGCGTTGCGCGGCTCCAGATTTATCAGCAATAAACCAGCCAGCCGGAAGGGCCGAGC
GCAGAAGTGGTCCTGCAACTTTATCCGCCTCCATCCAGTCTATTAATTGTTGCCGGGAAGCTAGAGTAAG
TAGTTCGCCAGTTAATAGTTTGCGCAACGTTGTTGCCATTGCTACAGGCATCGTGGTGTCACGCTCGTCG
TTTGGTATGGCTTCATTCAGCTCCGGTTCCCAACGATCAAGGCGAGTTACATGATCCCCCATGTTGTGCA
AAAAAGCGGTTAGCTCCTTCGGTCCTCCGATCGTTGTCAGAAGTAAGTTGGCCGCAGTGTTATCACTCAT
GGTTATGGCAGCACTGCATAATTCTCTTACTGTCATGCCATCCGTAAGATGCTTTTCTGTGACTGGTGAG
TACTCAACCAAGTCATTCTGAGAATAGTGTATGCGGCGACCGAGTTGCTCTTGCCCGGCGTCAATACGGG
ATAATACCGCGCCACATAGCAGAACTTTAAAAGTGCTCATCATTGGAAAACGTTCTTCGGGGCGAAAACT
CTCAAGGATCTTACCGCTGTTGAGATCCAGTTCGATGTAACCCACTCGTGCACCCAACTGATCTTCAGCA
TCTTTTACTTTCACCAGCGTTTCTGGGTGAGCAAAAACAGGAAGGCAAAATGCCGCAAAAAAGGGAATAA
GGGCGACACGGAAATGTTGAATACTCATACTCTTCCTTTTTCAATATTATTGAAGCATTTATCAGGGTTA
TTGTCTCATGAGCGGATACATATTTGAATGTATTTAGAAAAATAAACAAATAGGGGTTCCGCGCACATTT
CCCCGAAAAGTGCCACCTGACGTCGACGGATCGGGAGATCTCCCGATCCCCTATGGTGCACTCTCAGTAC
AATCTGCTCTGATGCCGCATAGTTAAGCCAGTATCTGCTCCCTGCTTGTGTGTTGGAGGTCGCTGAGTAG
TGCGCGAGCAAAATTTAAGCTACAACAAGGCAAGGCTTGACCGACAATTGCATGAAGAATCTGCTTAGGG
TTAGGCGTTTTGCGCTGCTTCG
