>Addgene plasmid #112715 | pcDNA3-bio-myc-mCE 2-210 | depositor partial sequence | sequence record 212903 | Contains coding region
AGGGAGACCCAAGCTTGGCACCATGGAGTTAAAAACCGCCGCACTAGCTCAACATGACGAGGCTGCTGGA
AAGGCCGGTGAAGGTGAAATCCCTGCCCCTCTTGCTGGTACCGTTTCTAAGATACTGGTAAAAGAAGGTG
ACACTGTTAAAGCTGGTCAAACAGTTCTGGTGCTGGAGGCTATGAAAATGGAGACAGAAATTAACGCTCC
TACTGACGGAAAAGTTGAAAAGGTGTTAGTTAAGGAAAGAGATGCTGTTCAAGGTGGTCAAGGTCTAATC
AAGATCGGCGTTGGCACCATGGCATCAATGCAGAAGCTGATCTCAGAGGAGGACCTGCTTATGGCCATGG
AGGCCGCTTACAACAAGATCCCGCCGCGGTGGCTGAACTGTCCGCGGCGCGGTCAGCCGGTGGCAGGAAG
ATTCTTACCTCTGAAGACGATGCTGGGGCCAAGATATGATAGTCAAGTTGCTGAAGAAAACCGGTTCCAT
CCCAGTATGCTCTCAAATTATCTAAAGAGCCTGAAGGTTAAAATGAGCTTGTTGGTGGATCTGACAAATA
CTTCAAGGTTCTATGACAGAAATGACATAGAAAAAGAAGGAATCAAGTATATCAAACTTCAGTGTAAAGG
ACATGGCGAATGCCCCACCACTGAGAATACTGAGACATTCATTCGCCTGTGTGAGAGGTTTAATGAAAGA
AGCCCACCTGAACTTATAGGTGTTCACTGCACCCATGGCTTCAACCGCACTGGTTTCCTTATATGTGCCT
TTTTGGTGGAAAAAATGGATTGGAGTATTGAAGCAGCAGTTGCTACATTTGCCCAAGCCAGACCACCAGG
AATCTACAAGGGTGATTATTTGAAGGAACTTTTTCGTCGCTATGGAGATATAGAAGAAGCACCACCACCA
CCTGTATTGCCAGATTGGTGTTTTGAAGATGAGGATGAAGAAGATGAGGATGAAGATGGAAAAAAGGACT
CATGAGGGCCCTATTCTATAGTGTCACCTAAATGCTAGAGCTCGCTGATCAG
